>Addgene plasmid #208320 | pET28b-TinyERRE | addgene full sequence | sequence record 414744 | Addgene NGS Result
CCAGTGAGACGGGCAACAGCTGATTGCCCTTCACCGCCTGGCCCTGAGAGAGTTGCAGCAAGCGGTCCAC
GCTGGTTTGCCCCAGCAGGCGAAAATCCTGTTTGATGGTGGTTAACGGCGGGATATAACATGAGCTGTCT
TCGGTATCGTCGTATCCCACTACCGAGATATCCGCACCAACGCGCAGCCCGGACTCGGTAATGGCGCGCA
TTGCGCCCAGCGCCATCTGATCGTTGGCAACCAGCATCGCAGTGGGAACGATGCCCTCATTCAGCATTTG
CATGGTTTGTTGAAAACCGGACATGGCACTCCAGTCGCCTTCCCGTTCCGCTATCGGCTGAATTTGATTG
CGAGTGAGATATTTATGCCAGCCAGCCAGACGCAGACGCGCCGAGACAGAACTTAATGGGCCCGCTAACA
GCGCGATTTGCTGGTGACCCAATGCGACCAGATGCTCCACGCCCAGTCGCGTACCGTCTTCATGGGAGAA
AATAATACTGTTGATGGGTGTCTGGTCAGAGACATCAAGAAATAACGCCGGAACATTAGTGCAGGCAGCT
TCCACAGCAATGGCATCCTGGTCATCCAGCGGATAGTTAATGATCAGCCCACTGACGCGTTGCGCGAGAA
GATTGTGCACCGCCGCTTTACAGGCTTCGACGCCGCTTCGTTCTACCATCGACACCACCACGCTGGCACC
CAGTTGATCGGCGCGAGATTTAATCGCCGCGACAATTTGCGACGGCGCGTGCAGGGCCAGACTGGAGGTG
GCAACGCCAATCAGCAACGACTGTTTGCCCGCCAGTTGTTGTGCCACGCGGTTGGGAATGTAATTCAGCT
CCGCCATCGCCGCTTCCACTTTTTCCCGCGTTTTCGCAGAAACGTGGCTGGCCTGGTTCACCACGCGGGA
AACGGTCTGATAAGAGACACCGGCATACTCTGCGACATCGTATAACGTTACTGGTTTCACATTCACCACC
CTGAATTGACTCTCTTCCGGGCGCTATCATGCCATACCGCGAAAGGTTTTGCGCCATTCGATGGTGTCCG
GGATCTCGACGCTCTCCCTTATGCGACTCCTGCATTAGGAAGCAGCCCAGTAGTAGGTTGAGGCCGTTGA
GCACCGCCGCCGCAAGGAATGGTGCATGCAAGGAGATGGCGCCCAACAGTCCCCCGGCCACGGGGCCTGC
CACCATACCCACGCCGAAACAAGCGCTCATGAGCCCGAAGTGGCGAGCCCGATCTTCCCCATCGGTGATG
TCGGCGATATAGGCGCCAGCAACCGCACCTGTGGCGCCGGTGATGCCGGCCACGATGCGTCCGGCGTAGA
GGATCGAGATCTCGATCCCGCGAAATTAATACGACTCACTATAGGGGAATTGTGAGCGGATAACAATTCC
CCTCTAGAAATAATTTTGTTTAACTTTAAGAAGGAGATATACCATGGGTTCTTCTCTCGAAATCGAAGTT
GCGTTCCTGGAACGTCGTGTTACCGCGCTGCGTACCCGTAACGCGGAACTGCGTCAGGAAGTTCAGCGTC
TGGAAAACGAATACGGTCCGCTGGGTGGTGGTGCTGCGGCATGGGGTCTGTGCTACCCGTGGGTTTACGG
TCTCGAGCACCACCACCACCACCACTGAGATCCGGCTGCTAACAAAGCCCGAAAGGAAGCTGAGTTGGCT
GCTGCCACCGCTGAGCAATAACTAGCATAACCCCTTGGGGCCTCTAAACGGGTCTTGAGGGGTTTTTTGC
TGAAAGGAGGAACTATATCCGGATTGGCGAATGGG
[124 nt withheld, positions 1786-1909]
C
[91 nt withheld, positions 1911-2001]
A
[49 nt withheld, positions 2003-2051]
CCTTTGACGTTGGAGTCCACGTTCTTT
[37 nt withheld, positions 2079-2115]
ACCCTATCTCGGTCTATTCTTTTGATTTATAAGGGATTTTGCCGATTTCGGCCTATTGGTTAAAAAATGA
GCTGATTTAACAAAAATTTAACGCGAATTTTAACAAAATATTAACGCTTACAATTTAGGTGGCACTTTTC
GGGGAAATGTGCGCGGAACCCCTATTTGTTTATTTTTCTAAATACATTCAAATATGTATCCGCTCATGAA
TTAATTCTTAGAAAAACTCATCGAGCATCAAATGAAACTGCAATTTATTCATATCAGGATTATCAATACC
ATATTTTTGAAAAAGCCGTTTCTGTAATGAAGGAGAAAACTCACCGAGGCAGTTCCATAGGATGGCAAGA
TCCTGGTATCGGTCTGCGATTCCGACTCGTCCAACATCAATACAACCTATTAATTTCCCCTCGTCAAAAA
TAAGGTTATCAAGTGAGAAATCACCATGAGTGACGACTGAATCCGGTGAGAATGGCAAAAGTTTATGCAT
TTCTTTCCAGACTTGTTCAACAGGCCAGCCATTACGCTCGTCATCAAAATCACTCGCATCAACCAAACCG
TTATTCATTCGTGATTGCGCCTGAGCGAGACGAAATACGCGATCGCTGTTAAAAGGACAATTACAAACAG
GAATCGAATGCAACCGGCGCAGGAACACTGCCAGCGCATCAACAATATTTTCACCTGAATCAGGATATTC
TTCTAATACCTGGAATGCTGTTTTCCCGGGGATCGCAGTGGTGAGTAACCATGCATCATCAGGAGTACGG
ATAAAATGCTTGATGGTCGGAAGAGGCATAAATTCCGTCAGCCAGTTTAGTCTGACCATCTCATCTGTAA
CATCATTGGCAACGCTACCTTTGCCATGTTTCAGAAACAACTCTGGCGCATCGGGCTTCCCATACAATCG
ATAGATTGTCGCACCTGATTGCCCGACATTATCGCGAGCCCATTTATACCCATATAAATCAGCATCCATG
TTGGAATTTAATCGCGGCCTAGAGCAAGACGTTTCCCGTTGAATATGGCTCATAACACCCCTTGTATTAC
TGTTTATGTAAGCAGACAGTTTTATTGTTCATGACCAAAATCCCTTAACGTGAGTTTTCGTTCCACTGAG
CGTCAGACCCCGTAGAAAAGATCAAAGGATCTTCTTGAGATCCTTTTTTTCTGCGCGTAATCTGCTGCTT
GCAAACAAAAAAACCACCGCTACCAGCGGTGGTTTGTTTGCCGGATCAAGAGCTACCAACTCTTTTTCCG
AAGGTAACTGGCTTCAGCAGAGCGCAGATACCAAATACTGTCCTTCTAGTGTAGCCGTAGTTAGGCCACC
ACTTCAAGAACTCTGTAGCACCGCCTACATACCTCGCTCTGCTAATCCTGTTACCAGTGGCTGCTGCCAG
TGGCGATAAGTCGTGTCTTACCGGGTTGGACTCAAGACGATAGTTACCGGATAAGGCGCAGCGGTCGGGC
TGAACGGGGGGTTCGTGCACACAGCCCAGCTTGGAGCGAACGACCTACACCGAACTGAGATACCTACAGC
GTGAGCTATGAGAAAGCGCCACGCTTCCCGAAGGGAGAAAGGCGGACAGGTATCCGGTAAGCGGCAGGGT
CGGAACAGGAGAGCGCACGAGGGAGCTTCCAGGGGGAAACGCCTGGTATCTTTATAGTCCTGTCGGGTTT
CGCCACCTCTGACTTGAGCGTCGATTTTTGTGATGCTCGTCAGGGGGGCGGAGCCTATGGAAAAACGCCA
GCAACGCGGCCTTTTTACGGTTCCTGGCCTTTTGCTGGCCTTTTGCTCACATGTTCTTTCCTGCGTTATC
CCCTGATTCTGTGGATAACCGTATTACCGCCTTTGAGTGAGCTGATACCGCTCGCCGCAGCCGAACGACC
GAGCGCAGCGAGTCAGTGAGCGAGGAAGCGGAAGAGCGCCTGATGCGGTATTTTCTCCTTACGCATCTGT
GCGGTATTTCACACCGCAATGGTGCACTCTCAGTACAATCTGCTCTGATGCCGCATAGTTAAGCCAGTAT
ACACTCCGCTATCGCTACGTGACTGGGTCATGGCTGCGCCCCGACACCCGCCAACACCCGCTGACGCGCC
CTGACGGGCTTGTCTGCTCCCGGCATCCGCTTACAGACAAGCTGTGACCGTCTCCGGGAGCTGCATGTGT
CAGAGGTTTTCACCGTCATCACCGAAACGCGCGAGGCAGCTGCGGTAAAGCTCATCAGCGTGGTCGTGAA
GCGATTCACAGATGTCTGCCTGTTCATCCGCGTCCAGCTCGTTGAGTTTCTCCAGAAGCGTTAATGTCTG
GCTTCTGATAAAGCGGGCCATGTTAAGGGCGGTTTTTTCCTGTTTGGTCACTGATGCCTCCGTGTAAGGG
GGATTTCTGTTCATGGGGGTAATGATACCGATGAAACGAGAGAGGATGCTCACGATACGGGTTACTGATG
ATGAACATGCCCGGTTACTGGAACGTTGTGAGGGTAAACAACTGGCGGTATGGATGCGGCGGGACCAGAG
AAAAATCACTCAGGGTCAATGCCAGCGCTTCGTTAATACAGATGTAGGTGTTCCACAGGGTAGCCAGCAG
CATCCTGCGATGCAGATCCGGAACATAATGGTGCAGGGCGCTGACTTCCGCGTTTCCAGACTTTACGAAA
CACGGAAACCGAAGACCATTCATGTTGTTGCTCAGGTCGCAGACGTTTTGCAGCAGCAGTCGCTTCACGT
TCGCTCGCGTATCGGTGATTCATTCTGCTAACCAGTAAGGCAACCCCGCCAGCCTAGCCGGGTCCTCAAC
GACAGGAGCACGATCATGCGCACCCGTGGGGCCGCCATGCCGGCGATAATGGCCTGCTTCTCGCCGAAAC
GTTTGGTGGCGGGACCAGTGACGAAGGCTTGAGCGAGGGCGTGCAAGATTCCGAATACCGCAAGCGACAG
GCCGATCATCGTCGCGCTCCAGCGAAAGCGGTCCTCGCCGAAAATGACCCAGAGCGCTGCCGGCACCTGT
CCTACGAGTTGCATGATAAAGAAGACAGTCATAAGTGCGGCGACGATAGTCATGCCCCGCGCCCACCGGA
AGGAGCTGACTGGGTTGAAGGCTCTCAAGGGCATCGGTCGAGATCCCGGTGCCTAATGAGTGAGCTAACT
TACATTAATTGCGTTGCGCTCACTGCCCGCTTTCCAGTCGGGAAACCTGTCGTGCCAGCTGCATTAATGA
ATCGGCCAACGCGCGGGGAGAGGCGGTTTGCGTATTGGGCGCCAGGGTGGTTTTTCTTTTCA
Features (pLannotate 1.2.2; 18 found; start..end, strand, type, name):
    971..1048    -  promoter       lacI promoter: lacI
   1056..1335    -  CDS            TcR (fragment): tetracycline efflux protein; tet; confers resistance to tetracycline
   1357..1375    +  promoter       T7 promoter: promoter for bacteriophage T7 RNA polymerase
   1376..1400    +  protein_bind   lac operator: The lac repressor binds to the lac operator to inhibit transcription in E. coli. This inhibition can be relieved by adding lactose or isopropyl-β-D-thiogalactopyranoside (IPTG). lac repressor encoded by lacI
   1415..1437    +  RBS            RBS: efficient ribosome binding site from bacteriophage T7 gene 10 (Olins and Rangwala, 1989)
   1618..1635    +  CDS            9xHis (fragment): 9xHis affinity tag
   1645..1694    +  CDS            SET1 (fragment): solubility-enhancement tag derived from T7 phage gene 10B
   1702..1749    +  terminator     T7 terminator: transcription terminator for bacteriophage T7 RNA polymerase
   1786..2214    +  rep_origin     f1 ori (sequence partly withheld): f1 bacteriophage origin of replication; arrow indicates direction of (+) strand synthesis
   2267..2324    +  promoter       AmpR promoter (fragment): bla
   2333..3148    -  CDS            KanR: aminoglycoside phosphotransferase; aph(3')-Ia; confers resistance to kanamycin in bacteria or G418 (Geneticin®) in eukaryotes
   3270..3858    +  rep_origin     ori: high-copy-number ColE1/pMB1/pBR322/pUC origin of replication
   4044..4183    -  misc_feature   bom: basis of mobility region from pBR322
   4285..4476    -  CDS            rop: Rop protein, which maintains plasmids at low copy number; rop
   4493..4873    +  CDS            YPB1_ECOLX: Protein predicted: Swiss-Prot protein existence level 4. From Escherichia coli.
   4945..5236    -  CDS            TcR (fragment): tetracycline efflux protein; tet; confers resistance to tetracycline
   5251..5272    -  protein_bind   CAP binding site: CAP binding activates transcription in the presence of cAMP. E. coli catabolite activator protein
   5285..970     -  CDS            lacI (across the origin): lac repressor; lacI; The lac repressor binds to the lac operator to inhibit transcription in E. coli. This inhibition can be relieved by adding lactose or isopropyl-β-D-thiogalactopyranoside (IPTG).
