[The description below was written by a language model from this plasmid's Addgene catalogue record and pLannotate feature annotations shown in this document.]
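Description:
pET28b-TinyERRE is a bacterial expression plasmid built on the Novagen pET28b backbone for producing a short synthetic peptide, TinyERRE, in E. coli. The sequenced construct is about 5.4 kb. It replicates from a ColE1/pBR322-type origin accompanied by the bom mobility region and the rop gene; the catalogue entry lists it as high copy, although Rop normally moderates copy number in this backbone family. Selection is by kanamycin through the aph(3')-Ia gene, and an f1 origin is present for single-stranded DNA production. Short annotated fragments of a tetracycline resistance gene, an AmpR promoter piece and a predicted E. coli protein appear to be backbone remnants rather than functional parts.

The expression cassette follows the standard pET design: a T7 promoter immediately followed by a lac operator, the strong T7 gene 10 ribosome binding site, the coding region, and a T7 terminator. The plasmid also carries lacI with its own promoter, so the lac repressor keeps transcription off until it is relieved by IPTG in a host supplying T7 RNA polymerase, such as the BL21(DE3)-type strain the record recommends. The TinyERRE coding sequence itself is not annotated in the feature table, but it would lie in the gap between the ribosome binding site and a histidine tag annotated just before the terminator, consistent with the recorded C-terminal DBCO-tag and His-tag. The His tag allows metal-affinity purification, while a DBCO-tag is a short peptide motif intended for site-selective labelling with cyclooctyne reagents. The cloning sites used are not recorded. The associated work concerns orthogonal interacting peptide tags for imaging cellular proteins, and this plasmid is the source of recombinant, purifiable peptide for that purpose.
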