Addgene plasmid #208320: pET28b-TinyERRE
Purpose: Bacterial expression of the His-tagged peptide TinyERRE.
Depositing lab: Kimberly Beatty. Depositing organization: Oregon Health & Science University. Publication: Orthogonal Versatile Interacting Peptide Tags for Imaging Cellular Proteins. Suyama A, Devlin KL, Macias-Contreras M, Doh JK, Shinde U, Beatty KE. Biochemistry. 2023 Jun 6;62(11):1735-1743. doi: 10.1021/acs.biochem.2c00712. Epub 2023 May 11. PubMed 37167569.
Backbone
  Vector backbone: pET28b
  Backbone manufacturer: Novagen
  Backbone size w/o insert (bp): 5368
  Vector type: Bacterial Expression
Growth in bacteria
  Bacterial resistance: Kanamycin, 50 μg/mL
  Growth temperature: 37°C
  Growth strain: DH5alpha
  Growth instructions: Use BL21-DE3* for expression
  Copy number: High Copy
Gene/Insert
  Gene/Insert name: TinyERRE (alt names: TinyERRE-DBCO; Tiny)
  Species: Synthetic
  Tag / fusion protein: DBCO-Tag, His-Tag (C terminal on insert)
  Cloning method: Restriction Enzyme; 5′ cloning site Unknown (unknown if destroyed); 3′ cloning site Unknown (unknown if destroyed)
  Sequencing primers: 5′ T7-F; 3′ T7 REV
Terms and licenses: Academic/Nonprofit Terms; Industry Terms: Not Available to Industry
How to cite: pET28b-TinyERRE was a gift from Kimberly Beatty (Addgene plasmid # 208320 ; http://n2t.net/addgene:208320 ; RRID:Addgene_208320)
